Addgene plasmid #127887: pN-PITCh-mCherry
Purpose: Provides the repair template with PP2Ac microhomology on each end for PP2Ac N-ter mCherry tagging
Depositing lab: Peter Kaiser. Depositing organization: University of California, Irvine. Publication: Microhomology based CRISPR tagging tools for protein tracking, purification, and depletion. Lin DW, Chung BP, Huang JW, Wang X, Huang L, Kaiser P. J Biol Chem. 2019 May 28. pii: RA119.008422. doi: 10.1074/jbc.RA119.008422. PubMed 31138654.
Backbone
  Vector backbone: pCRIS-PITCh
  Vector type: Mammalian Expression, CRISPR
Growth in bacteria
  Bacterial resistance: Ampicillin, 100 μg/mL
  Growth temperature: 37°C
  Growth strain: DH5alpha
  Copy number: High Copy
Gene/Insert
  Gene/Insert name: Puro-mCherry
  Species: H. sapiens (human)
  Cloning method: Gibson Cloning
Terms and licenses: Academic/Nonprofit Terms; Industry Terms: Not Available to Industry
How to cite: pN-PITCh-mCherry was a gift from Peter Kaiser (Addgene plasmid # 127887 ; http://n2t.net/addgene:127887 ; RRID:Addgene_127887)
