[The description below was written by a language model from this plasmid's Addgene catalogue record and pLannotate feature annotations shown in this document.]
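Description:
pN-PITCh-mCherry is a donor (repair template) plasmid for microhomology-based CRISPR knock-in in mammalian cells, built on the pCRIS-PITCh backbone by Gibson cloning. It is propagated in E. coli as a high-copy plasmid from a ColE1/pUC-type origin and selected with ampicillin through the β-lactamase gene and its promoter. The roughly 6 kb sequence also carries short leftover fragments of lacZα, a lac operator, an rrnB T2 terminator, an f1 origin, a CMV enhancer, and KanR and ble coding sequences. These appear to be backbone remnants rather than functional parts.

The payload is a Puro-mCherry cassette: a puromycin N-acetyltransferase coding sequence followed, after a short unannotated gap, by mCherry, with a bGH polyadenylation signal further downstream. According to the catalogue entry, the cassette is flanked at each end by short microhomology to human PP2Ac, so that it can insert at a CRISPR-induced break at the N-terminus of the PP2Ac gene by microhomology-mediated end joining. No complete promoter is annotated upstream of PuroR, which fits a design where puromycin resistance and the mCherry fusion are expressed from the endogenous locus only after correct integration. The record does not annotate the linker between PuroR and mCherry, the microhomology arms, or any guide RNA target sites used to release the cassette.

Outside the cassette, an SV40 enhancer/early promoter drives a hygromycin phosphotransferase gene (hph) with an SV40 poly(A) signal. This is a separate mammalian marker on the backbone, and its intended role is not stated. The plasmid is used to tag endogenous PP2Ac with red fluorescence for protein tracking, and presumably requires Cas9 and guide RNAs supplied separately.
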