Features (pLannotate 1.2.2; 16 found; start..end, strand, type, name):
     86..674     +  rep_origin     ori: high-copy-number ColE1/pMB1/pBR322/pUC origin of replication
    899..916     +  terminator     rrnB T2 terminator (fragment): transcription terminator T2 from the E. coli rrnB gene
    941..960     -  CDS            lacZα (fragment): LacZα fragment of β-galactosidase; lacZ fragment
   1416..1432    +  protein_bind   lac operator: The lac repressor binds to the lac operator to inhibit transcription in E. coli. This inhibition can be relieved by adding lactose or isopropyl-β-D-thiogalactopyranoside (IPTG). lac repressor encoded by lacI
   1459..1543    +  enhancer       CMV enhancer (fragment): human cytomegalovirus immediate early enhancer
   1595..2191    +  CDS            PuroR: puromycin N-acetyltransferase; pac from Streptomyces alboniger; confers resistance to puromycin
   2258..2965    +  CDS            mCherry: mCherry is a basic (constitutively fluorescent) red fluorescent protein published in 2004, derived from Discosoma sp.. It is reported to be a very rapidly-maturing monomer with low acid sensitivity.
   3049..3160    +  polyA_signal   bGH poly(A) signal: bovine growth hormone polyadenylation signal
   3161..3269    +  rep_origin     f1 ori (fragment): f1 bacteriophage origin of replication; arrow indicates direction of (+) strand synthesis
   3283..3612    +  promoter       SV40 promoter: SV40 enhancer and early promoter
   3661..4683    +  CDS            hph: KHYB_ECOLX - Experimental evidence at protein level: Swiss-Prot protein existence level 1. The aminoglycoside phosphotransferases achieve inactivation of their antibiotic substrates by phosphorylation. Only phosphorylates hygromycin and closely related compounds such as demethyl analogs and destomycin. From Escherichia coli.
   4696..4821    +  CDS            ble (fragment): BLE_KLEPN - Experimental evidence at protein level: Swiss-Prot protein existence level 1. Binding protein with a strong affinity to the bleomycin family of antibiotics. Binds to CL990; an antimitotic-antibiotic compound. From Klebsiella pneumoniae.
   4816..4937    +  polyA_signal   SV40 poly(A) signal: SV40 polyadenylation signal
   4990..5850    -  CDS            AmpR: β-lactamase; bla; confers resistance to ampicillin, carbenicillin, and related antibiotics
   5853..5949    -  promoter       AmpR promoter (fragment): bla
   5979..6003    -  CDS            KanR (fragment): aminoglycoside phosphotransferase; aph(3')-Ia; confers resistance to kanamycin
>Addgene plasmid #127887 | pN-PITCh-mCherry | addgene full sequence | sequence record 248848 | Addgene NGS Result
CTCATGACCAAAATCCCTTAACGTGAGTTACGCGCGCGTCGTTCCACTGAGCGTCAGACCCCGTAGAAAA
GATCAAAGGATCTTCTTGAGATCCTTTTTTTCTGCGCGTAATCTGCTGCTTGCAAACAAAAAAACCACCG
CTACCAGCGGTGGTTTGTTTGCCGGATCAAGAGCTACCAACTCTTTTTCCGAAGGTAACTGGCTTCAGCA
GAGCGCAGATACCAAATACTGTTCTTCTAGTGTAGCCGTAGTTAGCCCACCACTTCAAGAACTCTGTAGC
ACCGCCTACATACCTCGCTCTGCTAATCCTGTTACCAGTGGCTGCTGCCAGTGGCGATAAGTCGTGTCTT
ACCGGGTTGGACTCAAGACGATAGTTACCGGATAAGGCGCAGCGGTCGGGCTGAACGGGGGGTTCGTGCA
CACAGCCCAGCTTGGAGCGAACGACCTACACCGAACTGAGATACCTACAGCGTGAGCTATGAGAAAGCGC
CACGCTTCCCGAAGGGAGAAAGGCGGACAGGTATCCGGTAAGCGGCAGGGTCGGAACAGGAGAGCGCACG
AGGGAGCTTCCAGGGGGAAACGCCTGGTATCTTTATAGTCCTGTCGGGTTTCGCCACCTCTGACTTGAGC
GTCGATTTTTGTGATGCTCGTCAGGGGGGCGGAGCCTATGGAAAAACGCCAGCAACGCGGCCTTTTTACG
GTTCCTGGCCTTTTGCTGGCCTTTTGCTCACATGTTCTTTCCTGCGTTATCCCCTGATTCTGTGGATAAC
CGTATTACCGCCTTTGAGTGAGCTGATACCGCTCGCCGCAGCCGAACGACCGAGCGCAGCGAGTCAGTGA
GCGAGGAAGCGGAAGGCGAGAGTAGGGAACTGCCAGGCATCAAACTAAGCAGAAGGCCCCTGACGGATGG
CCTTTTTGCGTTTCTACAAACTCTTTCTGTGTTGTAAAACGACGGCCAGTCTTAAGCTCGGGCCCCCTGG
GCGGTTCTGATAACGAGTAATCGTTAATCCGCAAATAACGTAAAAACCCGCTTCGGCGGGTTTTTTTATG
GGGAGAGTTTAGGGAAAGAGCATTTGTCAGAATATTTAAGGGCGCCTGTCACTTTGCTTGATATATGAGA
ATTATTTAACCTTATAAATGAGAAAAAAGCAACGCACTTTAAATAAGATACGTTGCTTTTTCGATTGATG
AACACCTATAATTAAACTATTCATCTATTATTTATGATTTTTTGTATATACAATATTTCTAGTTTGTTAA
AGAGAATTAAGAAAATAAATCTCGAAAATAATAAAGGGAAAATCAGTTTTTGATATCAAAATTATACATG
TCAACGATAATACAAAATATAATACAAACTATAAGATGTTATCAGTATTTATTATCATTTAGAATAAATT
TTGTGTCGCCCTTAATTGTGAGCGGATAACAATTACGAGCTTCATGCACAGTGGCGTTGACATTGATTAT
TGACTAGTTATTAATAGTAATCAATTACGGGGTCATTAGTTCATAGCCCATATATGGAGTTCCGCGTTAC
ATAGCATCGTACGCGTACGTGTTTGGGGCGGGTGGCATCATGGACGCCGGATCCATGACCGAGTACAAGC
CCACGGTGCGCCTCGCCACCCGCGACGACGTCCCCCGGGCCGTACGCACCCTCGCCGCCGCGTTCGCCGA
CTACCCCGCCACGCGCCACACCGTCGACCCGGACCGCCACATCGAGCGGGTCACCGAGCTGCAAGAACTC
TTCCTCACGCGCGTCGGGCTCGACATCGGCAAGGTGTGGGTCGCGGACGACGGCGCCGCGGTGGCGGTCT
GGACCACGCCGGAGAGCGTCGAAGCGGGGGCGGTGTTCGCCGAGATCGGCCCGCGCATGGCCGAGTTGAG
CGGTTCCCGGCTGGCCGCGCAGCAACAGATGGAAGGCCTCCTGGCGCCGCACCGGCCCAAGGAGCCCGCG
TGGTTCCTGGCCACCGTCGGCGTCTCGCCCGACCACCAGGGCAAGGGTCTGGGCAGCGCCGTCGTGCTCC
CCGGAGTGGAGGCGGCCGAGCGCGCCGGGGTGCCCGCCTTCCTGGAGACCTCCGCGCCCCGCAACCTCCC
CTTCTACGAGCGGCTCGGCTTCACCGTCACCGCCGACGTCGAGGTGCCCGAAGGACCGCGCACCTGGTGC
ATGACCCGCAAGCCCGGTGCCGGAAGCGGAGCTACTAACTTCAGCCTGCTGAAGCAGGCTGGCGACGTGG
AGGAGAACCCTGGACCTATGGTGAGCAAGGGCGAGGAGGATAACATGGCCATCATCAAGGAGTTCATGCG
CTTCAAGGTGCACATGGAGGGCTCCGTGAACGGCCACGAGTTCGAGATCGAGGGCGAGGGCGAGGGCCGC
CCCTACGAGGGCACCCAGACCGCCAAGCTGAAGGTGACCAAGGGTGGCCCCCTGCCCTTCGCCTGGGACA
TCCTGTCCCCTCAGTTCATGTACGGCTCCAAGGCCTACGTGAAGCACCCCGCCGACATCCCCGACTACTT
GAAGCTGTCCTTCCCCGAGGGCTTCAAGTGGGAGCGCGTGATGAACTTCGAGGACGGCGGCGTGGTGACC
GTGACCCAGGACTCCTCCCTGCAGGACGGCGAGTTCATCTACAAGGTGAAGCTGCGCGGCACCAACTTCC
CCTCCGACGGCCCCGTAATGCAGAAGAAGACCATGGGCTGGGAGGCCTCCTCCGAGCGGATGTACCCCGA
GGACGGCGCCCTGAAGGGCGAGATCAAGCAGAGGCTGAAGCTGAAGGACGGCGGCCACTACGACGCTGAG
GTCAAGACCACCTACAAGGCCAAGAAGCCCGTGCAGCTGCCCGGCGCCTACAACGTCAACATCAAGTTGG
ACATCACCTCCCACAACGAGGACTACACCATCGTGGAACAGTACGAACGCGCCGAGGGCCGCCACTCCAC
CGGCGGCATGGACGAGCTGTACAAGGACGAGAAGGTGTTCACCAAGGAGCCAAACACGTACGCGTACGAT
GCTCTAGAATGCTGATGGGCTAGCAAAATCAGCCTCGACTGTGCCTTCTAGTTGCCAGCCATCTGTTGTT
TGCCCCTCCCCCGTGCCTTCCTTGACCCTGGAAGGTGCCACTCCCACTGTCCTTTCCTAATAAAATGAGG
AAATTGCATCACAACACTCAACCCTATCTCGGTCTATTCTTTTGATTTATAAGGGATTTTGCCGATTTCG
GCCTATTGGTTAAAAAATGAGCTGATTTAACAAAAATTTAACGCGAATTAATTCTGTGGAATGTGTGTCA
GTTAGGGTGTGGAAAGTCCCCAGGCTCCCCAGCAGGCAGAAGTATGCAAAGCATGCATCTCAATTAGTCA
GCAACCAGGTGTGGAAAGTCCCCAGGCTCCCCAGCAGGCAGAAGTATGCAAAGCATGCATCTCAATTAGT
CAGCAACCATAGTCCCGCCCCTAACTCCGCCCATCCCGCCCCTAACTCCGCCCAGTTCCGCCCATTCTCC
GCCCCATGGCTGACTAATTTTTTTTATTTATGCAGAGGCCGAGGCCGCCTCTGCCTCTGAGCTATTCCAG
AAGTAGTGAGGAGGCTTTTTTGGAGGCCTAGGCTTTTGCAAAAAGCTCCCGGGAGCTTGTATATCCATTT
TCGGATCTGATCAGCACGTGATGAAAAAGCCTGAACTCACCGCGACGTCTGTCGAGAAGTTTCTGATCGA
AAAGTTCGACAGCGTTTCCGACCTGATGCAGCTCTCGGAGGGCGAAGAATCTCGTGCTTTCAGCTTCGAT
GTAGGAGGGCGTGGATATGTCCTGCGGGTAAATAGCTGCGCCGATGGTTTCTACAAAGATCGTTATGTTT
ATCGGCACTTTGCATCGGCCGCGCTCCCGATTCCGGAAGTGCTTGACATTGGGGAATTCAGCGAGAGCCT
GACCTATTGCATCTCCCGCCGTGCACAGGGTGTCACGTTGCAAGACCTGCCTGAAACCGAACTGCCCGCT
GTTCTGCAGCCGGTCGCGGAGGCCATGGATGCGATCGCTGCGGCCGATCTTAGCCAGACGAGCGGGTTCG
GCCCATTCGGACCGCAAGGAATCGGTCAATACACTACATGGCGTGATTTCATATGCGCGATTGCTGATCC
CCATGTGTATCACTGGCAAACTGTGATGGACGACACCGTCAGTGCGTCCGTCGCGCAGGCTCTCGATGAG
CTGATGCTTTGGGCCGAGGACTGCCCCGAAGTCCGGCACCTCGTGCACGCGGATTTCGGCTCCAACAATG
TCCTGACGGACAATGGCCGCATAACAGCGGTCATTGACTGGAGCGAGGCGATGTTCGGGGATTCCCAATA
CGAGGTCGCCAACATCTTCTTCTGGAGGCCGTGGTTGGCTTGTATGGAGCAGCAGACGCGCTACTTCGAG
CGGAGGCATCCGGAGCTTGCAGGATCGCCGCGGCTCCGGGCGTATATGCTCCGCATTGGTCTTGACCAAC
TCTATCAGAGCTTGGTTGACGGCAATTTCGATGATGCAGCTTGGGCGCAGGGTCGATGCGACGCAATCGT
CCGATCCGGAGCCGGGACTGTCGGGCGTACACAAATCGCCCGCAGAAGCGCGGCCGTCTGGACCGATGGC
TGTGTAGAAGTACTCGCCGATAGTGGAAACCGACGCCCCAGCACTCGTCCGAGGGCAAAGGAATAGCACG
TGCTACGAGATTTCGATTCCACCGCCGCCTTCTATGAAAGGTTGGGCTTCGGAATCGTTTTCCGGGACGC
CGGCTGGATGATCCTCCAGCGCGGGGATCTCATGCTGGAGTTCTTCGCCCACCCCAACTTGTTTATTGCA
GCTTATAATGGTTACAAATAAAGCAATAGCATCACAAATTTCACAAATAAAGCATTTTTTTCACTGCATT
CTAGTTGTGGTTTGTCCAAACTCATCAATGTATCTTATCATGTCTGTATACCGTCGACCTCTAGCTAGAG
CTTGGCGTAATCATTGTCATTACCAATGCTTAATCAGTGAGGCACCTATCTCAGCGATCTGTCTATTTCG
TTCATCCATAGTTGCCTGACTCCCCGTCGTGTAGATAACTACGATACGGGAGGGCTTACCATCTGGCCCC
AGCGCTGCGATGATACCGCGAGAACCACGCTCACCGGCTCCGGATTTATCAGCAATAAACCAGCCAGCCG
GAAGGGCCGAGCGCAGAAGTGGTCCTGCAACTTTATCCGCCTCCATCCAGTCTATTAATTGTTGCCGGGA
AGCTAGAGTAAGTAGTTCGCCAGTTAATAGTTTGCGCAACGTTGTTGCCATCGCTACAGGCATCGTGGTG
TCACGCTCGTCGTTTGGTATGGCTTCATTCAGCTCCGGTTCCCAACGATCAAGGCGAGTTACATGATCCC
CCATGTTGTGCAAAAAAGCGGTTAGCTCCTTCGGTCCTCCGATCGTTGTCAGAAGTAAGTTGGCCGCAGT
GTTATCACTCATGGTTATGGCAGCACTGCATAATTCTCTTACTGTCATGCCATCCGTAAGATGCTTTTCT
GTGACTGGTGAGTACTCAACCAAGTCATTCTGAGAATAGTGTATGCGGCGACCGAGTTGCTCTTGCCCGG
CGTCAATACGGGATAATACCGCGCCACATAGCAGAACTTTAAAAGTGCTCATCATTGGAAAACGTTCTTC
GGGGCGAAAACTCTCAAGGATCTTACCGCTGTTGAGATCCAGTTCGATGTAACCCACTCGTGCACCCAAC
TGATCTTCAGCATCTTTTACTTTCACCAGCGTTTCTGGGTGAGCAAAAACAGGAAGGCAAAATGCCGCAA
AAAAGGGAATAAGGGCGACACGGAAATGTTGAATACTCATATTCTTCCTTTTTCAATATTATTGAAGCAT
TTATCAGGGTTATTGTCTCATGAGCGGATACATATTTGAATGTATTTAGAAAAATAAACAAATAGGGGTC
AGTGTTACAACCAATTAACCAATTCTGAACATTATCGCGAGCCCATTTATACCTGAATATGGCTCATAAC
ACCCCTTG
